Addgene plasmid #208094: pLV_PGK_3xHA-LTB4R(T308A,S310A)
Purpose: Mammalian expression of the human LTB4 receptor LTB4R with the T308A and S310A mutations with an N-terminal 3x HA tag.
Depositing lab: Sean R Collins. Depositing organization: University of California, Davis. Publication: Signaling dynamics distinguish high- and low-priority neutrophil chemoattractant receptors. Lundgren SM, Rocha-Gregg BL, Akdogan E, Mysore MN, Hayes S, Collins SR. Sci Signal. 2023 Oct 3;16(805):eadd1845. doi: 10.1126/scisignal.add1845. Epub 2023 Oct 3. PubMed 37788324.
Backbone
  Vector backbone: pLenti 2nd gen
  Vector type: Mammalian Expression, Lentiviral
  Selectable markers: Hygromycin
Growth in bacteria
  Bacterial resistance: Ampicillin, 100 μg/mL
  Growth temperature: 30°C
  Growth strain: NEB Stable
  Copy number: Unknown
Gene/Insert
  Gene/Insert name: 3xHA-LTB4R(T308A,S310A) (alt name: LTB4R)
  Species: H. sapiens (human)
  Insert size (bp): 1140
  Mutation: T308A, S310A
  Entrez Gene: LTB4R (a.k.a. BLT1, BLTR, CMKRL1, GPR16, LTB4R1, LTBR1, P2RY7, P2Y7)
  Promoter: PGK
  Tag / fusion protein: 3xHA (N terminal on insert)
  Cloning method: Gibson Cloning
  Sequencing primers: 5′ tgttccgcattctgcaagc; 3′ cctcacattgccaaaagacg
Resource information
  A portion of this plasmid was derived from a plasmid made by: The wild-type LTB4R sequence was obtained from the Harvard plasmid repository (plasmid #HsCD00003892)
Terms and licenses: Academic/Nonprofit Terms; Industry Terms: Not Available to Industry
Depositor comments: 5' Cloning Site: BamHI (not destroyed); 3' Cloning Site: NotI (not destroyed)
How to cite: pLV_PGK_3xHA-LTB4R(T308A,S310A) was a gift from Sean R Collins (Addgene plasmid # 208094 ; http://n2t.net/addgene:208094 ; RRID:Addgene_208094)
