[The description below was written by a language model from this plasmid's Addgene catalogue record and pLannotate feature annotations shown in this document.]
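Description:
pLV_PGK_3xHA-LTB4R(T308A,S310A) is a second-generation lentiviral transfer plasmid for stable expression of a mutant human leukotriene B4 receptor (LTB4R, also called BLT1) in mammalian cells. In bacteria it replicates from a high-copy ColE1/pUC-type origin and is selected with ampicillin through the β-lactamase gene. The backbone also retains lac promoter/operator remnants. The viral portion carries the usual HIV-1 cis elements: two LTR segments flanking the transfer cassette (both annotated as truncated LTRs, each preceded by a nef-derived fragment), the Ψ packaging signal extending into partial gag sequence, the Rev response element for Rev-dependent nuclear export of the genomic RNA, and the cPPT/CTS, which aids nuclear import of the reverse-transcribed genome. Packaging and envelope functions are not encoded and must be supplied in trans.

The payload is a single bicistronic transcription unit driven by the human PGK promoter. The first cistron encodes LTB4R with three tandem HA epitopes at its N terminus, which places the tag on the extracellular end of this G protein-coupled receptor and allows antibody-based detection. The receptor carries T308A and S310A substitutions. The record does not state their functional rationale. An EMCV IRES follows and directs translation of the hygromycin resistance gene from the same mRNA, so hygromycin selection enriches for cells that also express the receptor. A WPRE downstream enhances transcript stability and expression. The insert was assembled by Gibson cloning between retained BamHI and NotI sites, using a wild-type LTB4R sequence from another repository. The associated work concerns signaling dynamics of neutrophil chemoattractant receptors, which fits use of this construct to compare mutant and wild-type receptor behaviour in transduced cells.
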