Features (pLannotate 1.2.2; 26 found; start..end, strand, type, name):
      1..234     +  misc_feature   RRE: The Rev response element (RRE) of HIV-1 allows for Rev-dependent mRNA export from the nucleus to the cytoplasm.
    611..711     +  CDS            Rev (fragment): human immunodeficiency virus 1 (HIV-1) Rev protein; rev; enhances nuclear export of unspliced and incompletely spliced viral mRNAs
    726..841     +  misc_feature   cPPT/CTS: central polypurine tract and central termination sequence of HIV-1 (lacking the first T)
    887..1397    +  promoter       hPGK promoter: human phosphoglycerate kinase 1 promoter
   1419..1435    +  CDS            3xHA (fragment): three tandem HA epitope tags
   1446..1462    +  CDS            3xHA (fragment): three tandem HA epitope tags
   1473..1499    +  CDS            3xHA (fragment): three tandem HA epitope tags
   1500..2552    +  CDS            LTB4R: LT4R1_HUMAN - Also known as BLT, BLT1, BLTR, CMKRL1, GPR16, P2RY7. Experimental evidence at protein level: Swiss-Prot protein existence level 1. Receptor for extracellular ATP > UTP and ADP. The activity of this receptor is mediated by G proteins which activate a phosphatidylinositol-calcium second messenger system. May be the cardiac P2Y receptor involved in the regulation of cardiac muscle contraction through modulation of L-type calcium currents. Is a receptor for leukotriene B4, a potent chemoattractant involved in inflammation and immune response. From Homo sapiens (Human).
   2644..3205    +  misc_feature   IRES: internal ribosome entry site (IRES) of the encephalomyocarditis virus (EMCV)
   3208..4233    +  CDS            HygR: aminoglycoside phosphotransferase from E. coli; aph(4)-Ia; confers resistance to hygromycin
   4257..4845    +  misc_feature   WPRE: woodchuck hepatitis virus posttranscriptional regulatory element
   4862..5380    +  CDS            nef (fragment): NEF_HV1BR - Experimental evidence at protein level: Swiss-Prot protein existence level 1. Extracellular Nef protein targets CD4(+) T-lymphocytes for apoptosis by interacting with CXCR4 surface receptors (PubMed:14990729). From Human immunodeficiency virus type 1 group M subtype B (isolate BRU/LAI) (HIV-1).
   5428..5685    +  LTR            5' LTR (truncated): truncated 5' long terminal repeat (LTR) from HIV-1
   5837..5853    -  protein_bind   lac operator: The lac repressor binds to the lac operator to inhibit transcription in E. coli. This inhibition can be relieved by adding lactose or isopropyl-β-D-thiogalactopyranoside (IPTG). lac repressor encoded by lacI
   5861..5891    -  promoter       lac promoter: promoter for the E. coli lac operon
   5906..5927    -  protein_bind   CAP binding site: CAP binding activates transcription in the presence of cAMP. E. coli catabolite activator protein
   5940..6032    -  CDS            lacI (fragment): lac repressor; lacI; The lac repressor binds to the lac operator to inhibit transcription in E. coli. This inhibition can be relieved by adding lactose or isopropyl-β-D-thiogalactopyranoside (IPTG).
   6215..6803    -  rep_origin     ori: high-copy-number ColE1/pMB1/pBR322/pUC origin of replication
   6974..7834    -  CDS            AmpR: β-lactamase; bla; confers resistance to ampicillin, carbenicillin, and related antibiotics
   7835..7939    -  promoter       AmpR promoter: bla
   7987..8121    +  polyA_signal   SV40 poly(A) signal: SV40 polyadenylation signal
   8288..8617    +  CDS            nef (fragment): NEF_HV1BR - Experimental evidence at protein level: Swiss-Prot protein existence level 1. Extracellular Nef protein targets CD4(+) T-lymphocytes for apoptosis by interacting with CXCR4 surface receptors (PubMed:14990729). From Human immunodeficiency virus type 1 group M subtype B (isolate BRU/LAI) (HIV-1).
   8665..8922    +  LTR            5' LTR (truncated): truncated 5' long terminal repeat (LTR) from HIV-1
   8969..9094    +  misc_feature   HIV-1 Ψ: packaging signal of human immunodeficiency virus type 1
   9078..9416    +  CDS            HIV-1 gag (fragment): gag protein from human immunodeficiency virus 1; gag
   9415..9588    +  CDS            env (fragment): ENV_HV1W1 - Experimental evidence at protein level: Swiss-Prot protein existence level 1. [Transmembrane protein gp41]: Acts as a class I viral fusion protein. Under the current model, the protein has at least 3 conformational states: pre-fusion native state, pre-hairpin intermediate state, and post-fusion hairpin state. During fusion of viral and target intracellular membranes, the coiled coil regions (heptad repeats) assume a trimer-of-hairpins structure, positioning the fusion peptide in close proximity to the C-terminal region of the ectodomain. The formation of this structure appears to d
>Addgene plasmid #208094 | pLV_PGK_3xHA-LTB4R(T308A,S310A) | addgene full sequence | sequence record 410740 | Addgene NGS Result
AGGAGCTTTGTTCCTTGGGTTCTTGGGAGCAGCAGGAAGCACTATGGGCGCAGCGTCAATGACGCTGACG
GTACAGGCCAGACAATTATTGTCTGGTATAGTGCAGCAGCAGAACAATTTGCTGAGGGCTATTGAGGCGC
AACAGCATCTGTTGCAACTCACAGTCTGGGGCATCAAGCAGCTCCAGGCAAGAATCCTGGCTGTGGAAAG
ATACCTAAAGGATCAACAGCTCCTGGGGATTTGGGGTTGCTCTGGAAAACTCATTTGCACCACTGCTGTG
CCTTGGAATGCTAGTTGGAGTAATAAATCTCTGGAACAGATTTGGAATCACACGACCTGGATGGAGTGGG
ACAGAGAAATTAACAATTACACAAGCTTAATACACTCCTTAATTGAAGAATCGCAAAACCAGCAAGAAAA
GAATGAACAAGAATTATTGGAATTAGATAAATGGGCAAGTTTGTGGAATTGGTTTAACATAACAAATTGG
CTGTGGTATATAAAATTATTCATAATGATAGTAGGAGGCTTGGTAGGTTTAAGAATAGTTTTTGCTGTAC
TTTCTATAGTGAATAGAGTTAGGCAGGGATATTCACCATTATCGTTTCAGACCCACCTCCCAACCCCGAG
GGGACCCGACAGGCCCGAAGGAATAGAAGAAGAAGGTGGAGAGAGAGACAGAGACAGATCCATTCGATTA
GTGAACGGATCTCGACGGTATCGCCTTTAAAAGAAAAGGGGGGATTGGGGGGTACAGTGCAGGGGAAAGA
ATAGTAGACATAATAGCAACAGACATACAAACTAAAGAATTACAAAAACAAATTACAAAAATTCAAAATT
TTCGGGTTTATTACAGGGACAGCAGAGATCCAGTTTATCGATCCACGGGGTTGGGGTTGCGCCTTTTCCA
AGGCAGCCCTGGGTTTGCGCAGGGACGCGGCTGCTCTGGGCGTGGTTCCGGGAAACGCAGCGGCGCCGAC
CCTGGGTCTCGCACATTCTTCACGTCCGTTCGCAGCGTCACCCGGATCTTCGCCGCTACCCTTGTGGGCC
CCCCGGCGACGCTTCCTGCTCCGCCCCTAAGTCGGGAAGGTTCCTTGCGGTTCGCGGCGTGCCGGACGTG
ACAAACGGAAGCCGCACGTCTCACTAGTACCCTCGCAGACGGACAGCGCCAGGGAGCAATGGCAGCGCGC
CGACCGCGATGGGCTGTGGCCAATAGCGGCTGCTCAGCAGGGCGCGCCGAGAGCAGCGGCCGGGAAGGGG
CGGTGCGGGAGGCGGGGTGTGGGGCGGTAGTGTGGGCCCTGTTCCTGCCCGCGCGGTGTTCCGCATTCTG
CAAGCCTCCGGAGCGCACGTCGGCAGTCGGCTCCCTCGTTGACCGAATCACCGACCTCTCTCCCCAGGAC
GCGGGATCCGCCACCATGTACCCATACGATGTTCCAGATTACGCTTACCCATACGATGTTCCAGATTACG
CTTACCCATACGATGTTCCAGATTACGCTAACACTACATCTTCTGCAGCACCCCCCTCACTAGGTGTAGA
GTTCATCTCTCTGCTGGCTATCATCCTGCTGTCAGTGGCGCTGGCTGTGGGGCTTCCCGGCAACAGCTTT
GTGGTGTGGAGTATCCTGAAAAGGATGCAGAAGCGCTCTGTCACTGCCCTGATGGTGCTGAACCTGGCCC
TGGCCGACCTGGCCGTATTGCTCACTGCTCCCTTTTTCCTTCACTTCCTGGCCCAAGGCACCTGGAGTTT
TGGACTGGCTGGTTGCCGCCTGTGTCACTATGTCTGCGGAGTCAGCATGTACGCCAGCGTCCTGCTTATC
ACGGCCATGAGTCTAGACCGCTCACTGGCGGTGGCCCGCCCCTTTGTGTCCCAGAAGCTACGCACCAAGG
CGATGGCCCGGCGGGTGCTGGCAGGCATCTGGGTGTTGTCCTTTCTGCTGGCCACACCCGTCCTCGCGTA
CCGCACAGTAGTGCCCTGGAAAACGAACATGAGCCTGTGCTTCCCGCGGTACCCCAGCGAAGGGCACCGG
GCCTTCCATCTAATCTTCGAGGCTGTCACGGGCTTCCTGCTGCCCTTCCTGGCTGTGGTGGCCAGCTACT
CGGACATAGGGCGTCGGCTACAGGCCCGGCGCTTCCGCCGCAGCCGCCGCACCGGCCGCCTGGTGGTGCT
CATCATCCTGACCTTCGCCGCCTTCTGGCTGCCCTACCACGTGGTGAACCTGGCTGAGGCGGGCCGCGCG
CTGGCCGGCCAGGCCGCCGGGTTAGGGCTCGTGGGGAAGCGGCTGAGCCTGGCCCGCAACGTGCTCATCG
CACTCGCCTTCCTGAGCAGCAGCGTGAACCCCGTGCTGTACGCGTGCGCCGGCGGCGGCCTGCTGCGCTC
GGCGGGCGTGGGCTTCGTCGCCAAGCTGCTGGAGGGCGCGGGCGCCGAGGCGTCCAGCACGCGCCGCGGG
GGCAGCCTGGGCCAGACCGCTAGGAGCGGCCCCGCCGCTCTGGAGCCCGGCCCTTCCGAGAGCCTCACTG
CCTCCAGCCCTCTCAAGTTAAACGAACTGAACTAAGCGGCCGCTCTAGAGTCGACGGGCCGCGGTAACAA
TTGTTAACTAACTTAAGCTAGCAACGGTTTCCCTCTAGCGGGATCAATTCCGCCCCCCCCCCCTAACGTT
ACTGGCCGAAGCCGCTTGGAATAAGGCCGGTGTGCGTTTGTCTATATGTTATTTTCCACCATATTGCCGT
CTTTTGGCAATGTGAGGGCCCGGAAACCTGGCCCTGTCTTCTTGACGAGCATTCCTAGGGGTCTTTCCCC
TCTCGCCAAAGGAATGCAAGGTCTGTTGAATGTCGTGAAGGAAGCAGTTCCTCTGGAAGCTTCTTGAAGA
CAAACAACGTCTGTAGCGACCCTTTGCAGGCAGCGGAACCCCCCACCTGGCGACAGGTGCCTCTGCGGCC
AAAAGCCACGTGTATAAGATACACCTGCAAAGGCGGCACAACCCCAGTGCCACGTTGTGAGTTGGATAGT
TGTGGAAAGAGTCAAATGGCTCTCCTCAAGCGTATTCAACAAGGGGCTGAAGGATGCCCAGAAGGTACCC
CATTGTATGGGATCTGATCTGGGGCCTCGGTGCACATGCTTTACATGTGTTTAGTCGAGGTTAAAAAAAC
GTCTAGGCCCCCCGAACCACGGGGACGTGGTTTTCCTTTGAAAAACACGATAATACCATGAAAAAGCCTG
AACTCACCGCGACGTCTGTCGAGAAGTTTCTGATCGAAAAGTTCGACAGCGTCTCCGACCTGATGCAGCT
CTCGGAGGGCGAAGAATCTCGTGCTTTCAGCTTCGATGTAGGAGGGCGTGGATATGTCCTGCGGGTAAAT
AGCTGCGCCGATGGTTTCTACAAAGATCGTTATGTTTATCGGCACTTTGCATCGGCCGCGCTCCCGATTC
CGGAAGTGCTTGACATTGGGGAATTCAGCGAGAGCCTGACCTATTGCATCTCCCGCCGTGCACAGGGTGT
CACGTTGCAAGACCTGCCTGAAACCGAACTGCCCGCTGTTCTGCAGCCGGTCGCGGAGGCCATGGATGCG
ATCGCTGCGGCCGATCTTAGCCAGACGAGCGGGTTCGGCCCATTCGGACCGCAAGGAATCGGTCAATACA
CTACATGGCGTGATTTCATATGCGCGATTGCTGATCCCCATGTGTATCACTGGCAAACTGTGATGGACGA
CACCGTCAGTGCGTCCGTCGCGCAGGCTCTCGATGAGCTGATGCTTTGGGCCGAGGACTGCCCCGAAGTC
CGGCACCTCGTGCACGCGGATTTCGGCTCCAACAATGTCCTGACGGACAATGGCCGCATAACAGCGGTCA
TTGACTGGAGCGAGGCGATGTTCGGGGATTCCCAATACGAGGTCGCCAACATCTTCTTCTGGAGGCCGTG
GTTGGCTTGTATGGAGCAGCAGACGCGCTACTTCGAGCGGAGGCATCCGGAGCTTGCAGGATCGCCGCGG
CTCCGGGCGTATATGCTCCGCATTGGTCTTGACCAACTCTATCAGAGCTTGGTTGACGGCAATTTCGATG
ATGCAGCTTGGGCGCAGGGTCGATGCGACGCAATCGTCCGATCCGGAGCCGGGACTGTCGGGCGTACACA
AATCGCCCGCAGAAGCGCGGCCGTCTGGACCGATGGCTGTGTAGAAGTACTCGCCGATAGTGGAAACCGA
CGCCCCAGCACTCGTCCGAGGGCAAAGGAATAGCCCGGGCGGGGCGCGTCTGGAACAATCAACCTCTGGA
TTACAAAATTTGTGAAAGATTGACTGGTATTCTTAACTATGTTGCTCCTTTTACGCTATGTGGATACGCT
GCTTTAATGCCTTTGTATCATGCTATTGCTTCCCGTATGGCTTTCATTTTCTCCTCCTTGTATAAATCCT
GGTTGCTGTCTCTTTATGAGGAGTTGTGGCCCGTTGTCAGGCAACGTGGCGTGGTGTGCACTGTGTTTGC
TGACGCAACCCCCACTGGTTGGGGCATTGCCACCACCTGTCAGCTCCTTTCCGGGACTTTCGCTTTCCCC
CTCCCTATTGCCACGGCGGAACTCATCGCCGCCTGCCTTGCCCGCTGCTGGACAGGGGCTCGGCTGTTGG
GCACTGACAATTCCGTGGTGTTGTCGGGGAAGCTGACGTCCTTTCCATGGCTGCTCGCCTGTGTTGCCAC
CTGGATTCTGCGCGGGACGTCCTTCTGCTACGTCCCTTCGGCCCTCAATCCAGCGGACCTTCCTTCCCGC
GGCCTGCTGCCGGCTCTGCGGCCTCTTCCGCGTCTTCGCCTTCGCCCTCAGACGAGTCGGATCTCCCTTT
GGGCCGCCTCCCCGCCTGGAATTAATTCTGCAGTCGAGACCTAGAAAAACATGGAGCAATCACAAGTAGC
AATACAGCAGCTACCAATGCTGATTGTGCCTGGCTAGAAGCACAAGAGGAGGAGGAGGTGGGTTTTCCAG
TCACACCTCAGGTACCTTTAAGACCAATGACTTACAAGGCAGCTGTAGATCTTAGCCACTTTTTAAAAGA
AAAGAGGGGACTGGAAGGGCTAATTCACTCCCAACGAAGACAAGATATCCTTGATCTGTGGATCTACCAC
ACACAAGGCTACTTCCCTGATTAGCAGAACTACACACCAGGGCCAGGGGTCAGATATCCACTGACCTTTG
GATGGTGCTACAAGCTAGTACCAGTTGAGCCAGATAAGGTAGAAGAGGCCAATAAAGGAGAGAACACCAG
CTTGTTACACCCTGTGAGCCTGCATGGGATGGATGACCCGGAGAGAGAAGTGTTAGAGTGGAGGTTTGAC
AGCCGCCTAGCATTTCATCACGTGGCCCGAGAGCTGCATCCGGAGTACTTCAAGAACTGCTGATATCGAG
CTTGCTACAAGGGACTTTCCGCTGGGGACTTTCCAGGGAGGCGTGGCCTGGGCGGGACTGGGGAGTGGCG
AGCCCTCAGATCCTGCATATAAGCAGCTGCTTTTTGCCTGTACTGGGTCTCTCTGGTTAGACCAGATCTG
AGCCTGGGAGCTCTCTGGCTAACTAGGGAACCCACTGCTTAAGCCTCAATAAAGCTTGCCTTGAGTGCTT
CAAGTAGTGTGTGCCCGTCTGTTGTGTGACTCTGGTAACTAGAGATCCCTCAGACCCTTTTAGTCAGTGT
GGAAAATCTCTAGCAGTAGTAGTTCATGTCATCTTATTATTCAGTATTTATAACTTGCAAAGAAATGAAT
ATCAGAGAGTGAGAGGCCTTGACATTGCTAGCGTTTACCGTCGACCTCTAGCTAGAGCTTGGCGTAATCA
TGGTCATAGCTGTTTCCTGTGTGAAATTGTTATCCGCTCACAATTCCACACAACATACGAGCCGGAAGCA
TAAAGTGTAAAGCCTGGGGTGCCTAATGAGTGAGCTAACTCACATTAATTGCGTTGCGCTCACTGCCCGC
TTTCCAGTCGGGAAACCTGTCGTGCCAGCTGCATTAATGAATCGGCCAACGCGCGGGGAGAGGCGGTTTG
CGTATTGGGCGCTCTTCCGCTTCCTCGCTCACTGACTCGCTGCGCTCGGTCGTTCGGCTGCGGCGAGCGG
TATCAGCTCACTCAAAGGCGGTAATACGGTTATCCACAGAATCAGGGGATAACGCAGGAAAGAACATGTG
AGCAAAAGGCCAGCAAAAGGCCAGGAACCGTAAAAAGGCCGCGTTGCTGGCGTTTTTCCATAGGCTCCGC
CCCCCTGACGAGCATCACAAAAATCGACGCTCAAGTCAGAGGTGGCGAAACCCGACAGGACTATAAAGAT
ACCAGGCGTTTCCCCCTGGAAGCTCCCTCGTGCGCTCTCCTGTTCCGACCCTGCCGCTTACCGGATACCT
GTCCGCCTTTCTCCCTTCGGGAAGCGTGGCGCTTTCTCATAGCTCACGCTGTAGGTATCTCAGTTCGGTG
TAGGTCGTTCGCTCCAAGCTGGGCTGTGTGCACGAACCCCCCGTTCAGCCCGACCGCTGCGCCTTATCCG
GTAACTATCGTCTTGAGTCCAACCCGGTAAGACACGACTTATCGCCACTGGCAGCAGCCACTGGTAACAG
GATTAGCAGAGCGAGGTATGTAGGCGGTGCTACAGAGTTCTTGAAGTGGTGGCCTAACTACGGCTACACT
AGAAGAACAGTATTTGGTATCTGCGCTCTGCTGAAGCCAGTTACCTTCGGAAAAAGAGTTGGTAGCTCTT
GATCCGGCAAACAAACCACCGCTGGTAGCGGTGGTTTTTTTGTTTGCAAGCAGCAGATTACGCGCAGAAA
AAAAGGATCTCAAGAAGATCCTTTGATCTTTTCTACGGGGTCTGACGCTCAGTGGAACGAAAACTCACGT
TAAGGGATTTTGGTCATGAGATTATCAAAAAGGATCTTCACCTAGATCCTTTTAAATTAAAAATGAAGTT
TTAAATCAATCTAAAGTATATATGAGTAAACTTGGTCTGACAGTTACCAATGCTTAATCAGTGAGGCACC
TATCTCAGCGATCTGTCTATTTCGTTCATCCATAGTTGCCTGACTCCCCGTCGTGTAGATAACTACGATA
CGGGAGGGCTTACCATCTGGCCCCAGTGCTGCAATGATACCGCGAGACCCACGCTCACCGGCTCCAGATT
TATCAGCAATAAACCAGCCAGCCGGAAGGGCCGAGCGCAGAAGTGGTCCTGCAACTTTATCCGCCTCCAT
CCAGTCTATTAATTGTTGCCGGGAAGCTAGAGTAAGTAGTTCGCCAGTTAATAGTTTGCGCAACGTTGTT
GCCATTGCTACAGGCATCGTGGTGTCACGCTCGTCGTTTGGTATGGCTTCATTCAGCTCCGGTTCCCAAC
GATCAAGGCGAGTTACATGATCCCCCATGTTGTGCAAAAAAGCGGTTAGCTCCTTCGGTCCTCCGATCGT
TGTCAGAAGTAAGTTGGCCGCAGTGTTATCACTCATGGTTATGGCAGCACTGCATAATTCTCTTACTGTC
ATGCCATCCGTAAGATGCTTTTCTGTGACTGGTGAGTACTCAACCAAGTCATTCTGAGAATAGTGTATGC
GGCGACCGAGTTGCTCTTGCCCGGCGTCAATACGGGATAATACCGCGCCACATAGCAGAACTTTAAAAGT
GCTCATCATTGGAAAACGTTCTTCGGGGCGAAAACTCTCAAGGATCTTACCGCTGTTGAGATCCAGTTCG
ATGTAACCCACTCGTGCACCCAACTGATCTTCAGCATCTTTTACTTTCACCAGCGTTTCTGGGTGAGCAA
AAACAGGAAGGCAAAATGCCGCAAAAAAGGGAATAAGGGCGACACGGAAATGTTGAATACTCATACTCTT
CCTTTTTCAATATTATTGAAGCATTTATCAGGGTTATTGTCTCATGAGCGGATACATATTTGAATGTATT
TAGAAAAATAAACAAATAGGGGTTCCGCGCACATTTCCCCGAAAAGTGCCACCTGACGTCGACGGATCGG
GAGATCAACTTGTTTATTGCAGCTTATAATGGTTACAAATAAAGCAATAGCATCACAAATTTCACAAATA
AAGCATTTTTTTCACTGCATTCTAGTTGTGGTTTGTCCAAACTCATCAATGTATCTTATCATGTCTGGAT
CAACTGGATAACTCAAGCTAACCAAAATCATCCCAAACTTCCCACCCCATACCCTATTACCACTGCCAAT
TACCTGTGGTTTCATTTACTCTAAACCTGTGATTCCTCTGAATTATTTTCATTTTAAAGAAATTGTATTT
GTTAAATATGTACTACAAACTTAGTAGTTGGAAGGGCTAATTCACTCCCAAAGAAGACAAGATATCCTTG
ATCTGTGGATCTACCACACACAAGGCTACTTCCCTGATTAGCAGAACTACACACCAGGGCCAGGGGTCAG
ATATCCACTGACCTTTGGATGGTGCTACAAGCTAGTACCAGTTGAGCCAGATAAGGTAGAAGAGGCCAAT
AAAGGAGAGAACACCAGCTTGTTACACCCTGTGAGCCTGCATGGGATGGATGACCCGGAGAGAGAAGTGT
TAGAGTGGAGGTTTGACAGCCGCCTAGCATTTCATCACGTGGCCCGAGAGCTGCATCCGGAGTACTTCAA
GAACTGCTGATATCGAGCTTGCTACAAGGGACTTTCCGCTGGGGACTTTCCAGGGAGGCGTGGCCTGGGC
GGGACTGGGGAGTGGCGAGCCCTCAGATCCTGCATATAAGCAGCTGCTTTTTGCCTGTACTGGGTCTCTC
TGGTTAGACCAGATCTGAGCCTGGGAGCTCTCTGGCTAACTAGGGAACCCACTGCTTAAGCCTCAATAAA
GCTTGCCTTGAGTGCTTCAAGTAGTGTGTGCCCGTCTGTTGTGTGACTCTGGTAACTAGAGATCCCTCAG
ACCCTTTTAGTCAGTGTGGAAAATCTCTAGCAGTGGCGCCCGAACAGGGACTTGAAAGCGAAAGGGAAAC
CAGAGGAGCTCTCTCGACGCAGGACTCGGCTTGCTGAAGCGCGCACGGCAAGAGGCGAGGGGCGGCGACT
GGTGAGTACGCCAAAAATTTTGACTAGCGGAGGCTAGAAGGAGAGAGATGGGTGCGAGAGCGTCAGTATT
AAGCGGGGGAGAATTAGATCGCGATGGGAAAAAATTCGGTTAAGGCCAGGGGGAAAGAAAAAATATAAAT
TAAAACATATAGTATGGGCAAGCAGGGAGCTAGAACGATTCGCAGTTAATCCTGGCCTGTTAGAAACATC
AGAAGGCTGTAGACAAATACTGGGACAGCTACAACCATCCCTTCAGACAGGATCAGAAGAACTTAGATCA
TTATATAATACAGTAGCAACCCTCTATTGTGTGCATCAAAGGATAGAGATAAAAGACACCAAGGAAGCTT
TAGACAAGATAGAGGAAGAGCAAAACAAAAGTAAGACCACCGCACAGCAAGCGGCCGGCCGCTGATCTTC
AGACCTGGAGGAGGAGATATGAGGGACAATTGGAGAAGTGAATTATATAAATATAAAGTAGTAAAAATTG
AACCATTAGGAGTAGCACCCACCAAGGCAAAGAGAAGAGTGGTGCAGAGAGAAAAAAGAGCAGTGGGAAT
